>Addgene plasmid #159125 | RsCCR2_EYFP_pcDNA3.1 | addgene full sequence | sequence record 310683 | Addgene NGS Result
CAGTATCTGCTCCCTGCTTGTGTGTTGGAGGTCGCTGAGTAGTGCGCGAGCAAAATTTAAGCTACAACAA
GGCAAGGCTTGACCGACAATTGCATGAAGAATCTGCTTAGGGTTAGGCGTTTTGCGCTGCTTCGCGATGT
ACGGGCCAGATATACGCGTTGACATTGATTATTGACTAGTTATTAATAGTAATCAATTACGGGGTCATTA
GTTCATAGCCCATATATGGAGTTCCGCGTTACATAACTTACGGTAAATGGCCCGCCTGGCTGACCGCCCA
ACGACCCCCGCCCATTGACGTCAATAATGACGTATGTTCCCATAGTAACGCCAATAGGGACTTTCCATTG
ACGTCAATGGGTGGAGTATTTACGGTAAACTGCCCACTTGGCAGTACATCAAGTGTATCATATGCCAAGT
ACGCCCCCTATTGACGTCAATGACGGTAAATGGCCCGCCTGGCATTATGCCCAGTACATGACCTTATGGG
ACTTTCCTACTTGGCAGTACATCTACGTATTAGTCATCGCTATTACCATGGTGATGCGGTTTTGGCAGTA
CATCAATGGGCGTGGATAGCGGTTTGACTCACGGGGATTTCCAAGTCTCCACCCCATTGACGTCAATGGG
AGTTTGTTTTGGCACCAAAATCAACGGGACTTTCCAAAATGTCGTAACAACTCCGCCCCATTGACGCAAA
TGGGCGGTAGGCGTGTACGGTGGGAGGTCTATATAAGCAGAGCTCTCTGGCTAACTAGAGAACCCACTGC
TTACTGGCTTATCGAAATTAATACGACTCACTATAGGGAGACCCAAGCTGGCTAGTTAAGCTTGGTACCG
AGCTCGGATCCATGGCCGCCGGCAACGAGCACTTCGAGACACCACAGGAGGCCCGGATGGTGCTGATCGC
CGACTACGTGGCCTTTTGCTGTCTGGCCGCCTGCGCCTTCTTTCTGCACCGGAGAATCGTGATGTTCCGG
GGCCCCACAGGCGACGATCACTACTTTATGGGCTATAGAGAGGAGAAGATGCTGTGCGTGCTGATCACCA
TCTTCGCCGCCATCGGCTATTGGAGCCGGATCACAGCCAGAGTGCAGGGCAGCCACAAGGCCCTGGACCT
GTCCACCCTGCAGTACGTGGATTATCTGGCCACCTGCCCTCTGGTGACAGTGGACATGCTGTGGTCCCTG
AATCTGCCATACAAGTTTACATGGGGCGCCCTGGTGTTCCTGTGCATCCTGTCTGCCTTTGCCTGTGATG
CAATGGAGGGACAGGCAAGGTGGATGTGGTTCGGCGTGGGCATGGGCCTGTTTTCTTACGTGTGGATCAG
CGTGGGCAGGCTGGTGAAGTTCCGCCTGACCCAGCTGGCCGCCCTGAGAGCAGAGGGCGTGCTGAAGGTG
GATATCGAGTACCCCCTGAAGGTCGGCACCGCCACATTCTTTTTCCTGTGGTTCGCCTATCCTCTGATGT
GGCTGCTGGAGGAGTTTGACGTGATCAACCACGCCAAGTCTGAGGTGGCCCACGTGGTGTTTGATGTGGT
GGTGAAGAGCGTGTACGCCATCTGCCTGCAGGAGTTTGGCTTCAGGTGTGACCGCACCTATTTTGAGTTC
CCCAGCATGTCCGTGACCGTGGTGCCTGATGAGGAGTACCAGACAAAGAACGAGCACGCCATGGACGAGT
ATGCCAATGAGAGGCTGCAGGATGCCTGGCACAAGCTGCCAGTGAATGAGACACAGCGCCACACAGTGCC
CAAGTCCTGGCACTGTCAGGGCTCTATGGCGGCCGCCGTGAGCAAGGGCGAGGAGCTGTTCACCGGGGTG
GTGCCCATCCTGGTCGAGCTGGACGGCGACGTAAACGGCCACAAGTTCAGCGTGTCCGGCGAGGGCGAGG
GCGATGCCACCTACGGCAAGCTGACCCTGAAGTTCATCTGCACCACCGGCAAGCTGCCCGTGCCCTGGCC
CACCCTCGTGACCACCTTCGGCTACGGCCTGCAGTGCTTCGCCCGCTACCCCGACCACATGAAGCAGCAC
GACTTCTTCAAGTCCGCCATGCCCGAAGGCTACGTCCAGGAGCGCACCATCTTCTTCAAGGACGACGGCA
ACTACAAGACCCGCGCCGAGGTGAAGTTCGAGGGCGACACCCTGGTGAACCGCATCGAGCTGAAGGGCAT
CGACTTCAAGGAGGACGGCAACATCCTGGGGCACAAGCTGGAGTACAACTACAACAGCCACAACGTCTAT
ATCATGGCCGACAAGCAGAAGAACGGCATCAAGGTGAACTTCAAGATCCGCCACAACATCGAGGACGGCA
GCGTGCAGCTCGCCGACCACTACCAGCAGAACACCCCCATCGGCGACGGCCCCGTGCTGCTGCCCGACAA
CCACTACCTGAGCTACCAGTCCGCCCTGAGCAAAGACCCCAACGAGAAGCGCGATCACATGGTCCTGCTG
GAGTTCGTGACCGCCGCCGGGATCACTCTCGGCATGGACGAGCTGTACAAGTAACATATGCTCTAGAGGG
CCCGCGGTTCGAAGGTAAGCCTATCCCTAACCCTCTCCTCGGTCTCGATTCTACGCGTACCGGTCATCAT
CACCATCACCATTGAGTTTAAACCCGCTGATCAGCCTCGACTGTGCCTTCTAGTTGCCAGCCATCTGTTG
TTTGCCCCTCCCCCGTGCCTTCCTTGACCCTGGAAGGTGCCACTCCCACTGTCCTTTCCTAATAAAATGA
GGAAATTGCATCGCATTGTCTGAGTAGGTGTCATTCTATTCTGGGGGGTGGGGTGGGGCAGGACAGCAAG
GGGGAGGATTGGGAAGACAATAGCAGGCATGCTGGGGATGCGGTGGGCTCTATGGCTTCTGAGGCGGAAA
GAACCAGCTGGGGCTCTAGGGGGTATCCCC
[124 nt withheld, positions 2901-3024]
C
[91 nt withheld, positions 3026-3116]
A
[49 nt withheld, positions 3118-3166]
CCTTTGACGTTGGAGTCCACGTTCTTT
[37 nt withheld, positions 3194-3230]
ACCCTATCTCGGTCTATTCTTTTGATTTATAAGGGATTTTGCCGATTTCGGCCTATTGGTTAAAAAATGA
GCTGATTTAACAAAAATTTAACGCGAATTAATTCTGTGGAATGTGTGTCAGTTAGGGTGTGGAAAGTCCC
CAGGCTCCCCAGCAGGCAGAAGTATGCAAAGCATGCATCTCAATTAGTCAGCAACCAGGTGTGGAAAGTC
CCCAGGCTCCCCAGCAGGCAGAAGTATGCAAAGCATGCATCTCAATTAGTCAGCAACCATAGTCCCGCCC
CTAACTCCGCCCATCCCGCCCCTAACTCCGCCCAGTTCCGCCCATTCTCCGCCCCATGGCTGACTAATTT
TTTTTATTTATGCAGAGGCCGAGGCCGCCTCTGCCTCTGAGCTATTCCAGAAGTAGTGAGGAGGCTTTTT
TGGAGGCCTAGGCTTTTGCAAAAAGCTCCCGGGAGCTTGTATATCCATTTTCGGATCTGATCAAGAGACA
GGATGAGGATCGTTTCGCATGATTGAACAAGATGGATTGCACGCAGGTTCTCCGGCCGCTTGGGTGGAGA
GGCTATTCGGCTATGACTGGGCACAACAGACAATCGGCTGCTCTGATGCCGCCGTGTTCCGGCTGTCAGC
GCAGGGGCGCCCGGTTCTTTTTGTCAAGACCGACCTGTCCGGTGCCCTGAATGAACTGCAGGACGAGGCA
GCGCGGCTATCGTGGCTGGCCACGACGGGCGTTCCTTGCGCAGCTGTGCTCGACGTTGTCACTGAAGCGG
GAAGGGACTGGCTGCTATTGGGCGAAGTGCCGGGGCAGGATCTCCTGTCATCTCACCTTGCTCCTGCCGA
GAAAGTATCCATCATGGCTGATGCAATGCGGCGGCTGCATACGCTTGATCCGGCTACCTGCCCATTCGAC
CACCAAGCGAAACATCGCATCGAGCGAGCACGTACTCGGATGGAAGCCGGTCTTGTCGATCAGGATGATC
TGGACGAAGAGCATCAGGGGCTCGCGCCAGCCGAACTGTTCGCCAGGCTCAAGGCGCGCATGCCCGACGG
CGAGGATCTCGTCGTGACCCATGGCGATGCCTGCTTGCCGAATATCATGGTGGAAAATGGCCGCTTTTCT
GGATTCATCGACTGTGGCCGGCTGGGTGTGGCGGACCGCTATCAGGACATAGCGTTGGCTACCCGTGATA
TTGCTGAAGAGCTTGGCGGCGAATGGGCTGACCGCTTCCTCGTGCTTTACGGTATCGCCGCTCCCGATTC
GCAGCGCATCGCCTTCTATCGCCTTCTTGACGAGTTCTTCTGAGCGGGACTCTGGGGTTCGCGAAATGAC
CGACCAAGCGACGCCCAACCTGCCATCACGAGATTTCGATTCCACCGCCGCCTTCTATGAAAGGTTGGGC
TTCGGAATCGTTTTCCGGGACGCCGGCTGGATGATCCTCCAGCGCGGGGATCTCATGCTGGAGTTCTTCG
CCCACCCCAACTTGTTTATTGCAGCTTATAATGGTTACAAATAAAGCAATAGCATCACAAATTTCACAAA
TAAAGCATTTTTTTCACTGCATTCTAGTTGTGGTTTGTCCAAACTCATCAATGTATCTTATCATGTCTGT
ATACCGTCGACCTCTAGCTAGAGCTTGGCGTAATCATGGTCATAGCTGTTTCCTGTGTGAAATTGTTATC
CGCTCACAATTCCACACAACATACGAGCCGGAAGCATAAAGTGTAAAGCCTGGGGTGCCTAATGAGTGAG
CTAACTCACATTAATTGCGTTGCGCTCACTGCCCGCTTTCCAGTCGGGAAACCTGTCGTGCCAGCTGCAT
TAATGAATCGGCCAACGCGCGGGGAGAGGCGGTTTGCGTATTGGGCGCTCTTCCGCTTCCTCGCTCACTG
ACTCGCTGCGCTCGGTCGTTCGGCTGCGGCGAGCGGTATCAGCTCACTCAAAGGCGGTAATACGGTTATC
CACAGAATCAGGGGATAACGCAGGAAAGAACATGTGAGCAAAAGGCCAGCAAAAGGCCAGGAACCGTAAA
AAGGCCGCGTTGCTGGCCTTTTTCCATAGGCTCCGCCCCCCTGACGAGCATCACAAAAATCGACGCTCAA
GTCAGAGGTGGCGAAACCCGACAGGACTATAAAGATACCAGGCGTTTCCCCCTGGAAGCTCCCTCGTGCG
CTCTCCTGTTCCGACCCTGCCGCTTACCGGATACCTGTCCGCCTTTCTCCCTTCGGGAAGCGTGGCGCTT
TCTCATAGCTCACGCTGTAGGTATCTCAGTTCGGTGTAGGTCGTTCGCTCCAAGCTGGGCTGTGTGCACG
AACCCCCCGTTCAGCCCGACCGCTGCGCCTTATCCGGTAACTATCGTCTTGAGTCCAACCCGGTAAGACA
CGACTTATCGCCACTGGCAGCAGCCACTGGTAACAGGATTAGCAGAGCGAGGTATGTAGGCGGTGCTACA
GAGTTCTTGAAGTGGTGGCCTAACTACGGCTACACTAGAAGAACAGTATTTGGTATCTGCGCTCTGCTGA
AGCCAGTTACCTTCGGAAAAAGAGTTGGTAGCTCTTGATCCGGCAAACAAACCACCGCTGGTAGCGGTGG
TTTTTTTGTTTGCAAGCAGCAGATTACGCGCAGAAAAAAAGGATCTCAAGAAGATCCTTTGATCTTTTCT
ACGGGGTCTGACGCTCAGTGGAACGAAAACTCACGTTAAGGGATTTTGGTCATGAGATTATCAAAAAGGA
TCTTCACCTAGATCCTTTTAAATTAAAAATGAAGTTTTAAATCAATCTAAAGTATATATGAGTAAACTTG
GTCTGACAGTTACCAATGCTTAATCAGTGAGGCACCTATCTCAGCGATCTGTCTATTTCGTTCATCCATA
GTTGCCTGACTCCCCGTCGTGTAGATAACTACGATACGGGAGGGCTTACCATCTGGCCCCAGTGCTGCAA
TGATACCGCGAGACCCACGCTCACCGGCTCCAGATTTATCAGCAATAAACCAGCCAGCCGGAAGGGCCGA
GCGCAGAAGTGGTCCTGCAACTTTATCCGCCTCCATCCAGTCTATTAATTGTTGCCGGGAAGCTAGAGTA
AGTAGTTCGCCAGTTAATAGTTTGCGCAACGTTGTTGCCATTGCTACAGGCATCGTGGTGTCACGCTCGT
CGTTTGGTATGGCTTCATTCAGCTCCGGTTCCCAACGATCAAGGCGAGTTACATGATCCCCCATGTTGTG
CAAAAAAGCGGTTAGCTCCTTCGGTCCTCCGATCGTTGTCAGAAGTAAGTTGGCCGCAGTGTTATCACTC
ATGGTTATGGCAGCACTGCATAATTCTCTTACTGTCATGCCATCCGTAAGATGCTTTTCTGTGACTGGTG
AGTACTCAACCAAGTCATTCTGAGAATAGTGTATGCGGCGACCGAGTTGCTCTTGCCCGGCGTCAATACG
GGATAATACCGCGCCACATAGCAGAACTTTAAAAGTGCTCATCATTGGAAAACGTTCTTCGGGGCGAAAA
CTCTCAAGGATCTTACCGCTGTTGAGATCCAGTTCGATGTAACCCACTCGTGCACCCAACTGATCTTCAG
CATCTTTTACTTTCACCAGCGTTTCTGGGTGAGCAAAAACAGGAAGGCAAAATGCCGCAAAAAAGGGAAT
AAGGGCGACACGGAAATGTTGAATACTCATACTCTTCCTTTTTCAATATTATTGAAGCATTTATCAGGGT
TATTGTCTCATGAGCGGATACATATTTGAATGTATTTAGAAAAATAAACAAATAGGGGTTCCGCGCACAT
TTCCCCGAAAAGTGCCACCTGACGTCGACGGATCGGGAGATCTCCCGATCCCCTATGGTGCACTCTCAGT
ACAATCTGCTCTGATGCCGCATAGTTAAGC
Features (pLannotate 1.2.2; 21 found; start..end, strand, type, name):
    161..540     +  enhancer       CMV enhancer: human cytomegalovirus immediate early enhancer
    541..744     +  promoter       CMV promoter: human cytomegalovirus (CMV) immediate early promoter
    740..773     +  LTR            5' LTR (truncated) (fragment): truncated 5' long terminal repeat (LTR) from HIV-1
    789..807     +  promoter       T7 promoter: promoter for bacteriophage T7 RNA polymerase
   1788..2504    +  CDS            EYFP: enhanced YFP mammalian codon-optimized
   2534..2575    +  CDS            V5 tag: epitope tag from simian virus 5
   2631..2855    +  polyA_signal   bGH poly(A) signal: bovine growth hormone polyadenylation signal
   2859..2880    +  promoter       SV40 promoter (fragment): SV40 enhancer and early promoter
   2901..3329    +  rep_origin     f1 ori (sequence partly withheld): f1 bacteriophage origin of replication; arrow indicates direction of (+) strand synthesis
   3343..3672    +  promoter       SV40 promoter: SV40 enhancer and early promoter
   3739..4530    +  CDS            neo: KKA2_KLEPN - Also known as kan, nptII. Experimental evidence at protein level: Swiss-Prot protein existence level 1. Resistance to kanamycin, neomycin, paromomycin, ribostamycin, butirosin and gentamicin B. From Klebsiella pneumoniae.
   4556..4714    +  CDS            ble (fragment): BLE_KLEPN - Experimental evidence at protein level: Swiss-Prot protein existence level 1. Binding protein with a strong affinity to the bleomycin family of antibiotics. Binds to CL990; an antimitotic-antibiotic compound. From Klebsiella pneumoniae.
   4709..4830    +  polyA_signal   SV40 poly(A) signal: SV40 polyadenylation signal
   4903..4919    -  protein_bind   lac operator: The lac repressor binds to the lac operator to inhibit transcription in E. coli. This inhibition can be relieved by adding lactose or isopropyl-β-D-thiogalactopyranoside (IPTG). lac repressor encoded by lacI
   4927..4957    -  promoter       lac promoter: promoter for the E. coli lac operon
   4972..4993    -  protein_bind   CAP binding site: CAP binding activates transcription in the presence of cAMP. E. coli catabolite activator protein
   5006..5098    -  CDS            lacI (fragment): lac repressor; lacI; The lac repressor binds to the lac operator to inhibit transcription in E. coli. This inhibition can be relieved by adding lactose or isopropyl-β-D-thiogalactopyranoside (IPTG).
   5281..5869    -  rep_origin     ori: high-copy-number ColE1/pMB1/pBR322/pUC origin of replication
   6040..6900    -  CDS            AmpR: β-lactamase; bla; confers resistance to ampicillin, carbenicillin, and related antibiotics
   6901..7005    -  promoter       AmpR promoter: bla
   7064..6       -  misc_feature   bom (fragment) (across the origin): basis of mobility region from pBR322
