[The description below was written by a language model from this plasmid's Addgene catalogue record and pLannotate feature annotations shown in this document.]
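Description:
RsCCR2_EYFP_pcDNA3.1 is a mammalian expression plasmid built on the pcDNA3.1(+) backbone. It encodes the rhodopsin (seven-transmembrane, light-gated channel) domain of RsCCR2, a cation channelrhodopsin from the cryptophyte alga Rhodomonas salina, fused at its C terminus to the yellow fluorescent protein EYFP. The 927 bp insert is not itself annotated in the feature table, but the unannotated gap between the T7 promoter and the start of the EYFP coding sequence matches its expected position. Transcription is driven by the human cytomegalovirus immediate-early enhancer and promoter and terminated by the bovine growth hormone polyadenylation signal. The T7 promoter upstream of the insert is a standard backbone element that can be used for in vitro transcription or sequencing. A V5 epitope tag is annotated shortly downstream of EYFP, but the record does not say whether it is in frame and translated or lies beyond a stop codon.

In E. coli the plasmid is maintained at high copy number through a ColE1/pUC-type origin and selected with ampicillin via the β-lactamase gene. An f1 origin is also present. For mammalian cells, an SV40 early promoter drives a neomycin phosphotransferase gene with an SV40 polyadenylation signal, which allows G418 selection of stable transfectants. The short HIV-1 LTR, ble, lacI and bom fragments in the annotation are most likely partial sequence matches or backbone remnants rather than functional parts. The construct is suited to expressing the channelrhodopsin in cultured mammalian cells, with EYFP fluorescence identifying expressing cells. This fits the associated study of conductance mechanisms in rapidly desensitizing cryptophyte cation channelrhodopsins.
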