Addgene plasmid #159125: RsCCR2_EYFP_pcDNA3.1
Purpose: This plasmid encodes RsCCR2 rhodopsin domain
Depositing lab: John Spudich. Depositing organization: University of Texas Health Science Center at Houston. Publication: Conductance Mechanisms of Rapidly Desensitizing Cation Channelrhodopsins from Cryptophyte Algae. Sineshchekov OA, Govorunova EG, Li H, Wang Y, Melkonian M, Wong GK, Brown LS, Spudich JL. mBio. 2020 Apr 21;11(2). pii: mBio.00657-20. doi: 10.1128/mBio.00657-20. PubMed 32317325.
Backbone
  Vector backbone: pcDNA3.1(+)
  Backbone manufacturer: Invitrogen
  Vector type: Mammalian Expression
Growth in bacteria
  Bacterial resistance: Ampicillin, 100 μg/mL
  Growth temperature: 37°C
  Growth strain: DH5alpha
  Copy number: High Copy
Gene/Insert
  Gene/Insert name: RsCCR2 (alt name: MN585308)
  Species: Rhodomonas salina
  Insert size (bp): 927
  Tag / fusion protein: EYFP (C terminal on backbone)
  Cloning method: Restriction Enzyme; 5′ cloning site Unknown (unknown if destroyed)
Terms and licenses: Academic/Nonprofit Terms; Industry Terms: Not Available to Industry
How to cite: RsCCR2_EYFP_pcDNA3.1 was a gift from John Spudich (Addgene plasmid # 159125 ; http://n2t.net/addgene:159125 ; RRID:Addgene_159125)
