>Addgene plasmid #159125 | RsCCR2_EYFP_pcDNA3.1 | depositor partial sequence | sequence record 307423 | RsCCR2 rhodopsin domain
ATGGCCGCCGGCAACGAGCACTTCGAGACACCACAGGAGGCCCGGATGGTGCTGATCGCCGACTACGTGG
CCTTTTGCTGTCTGGCCGCCTGCGCCTTCTTTCTGCACCGGAGAATCGTGATGTTCCGGGGCCCCACAGG
CGACGATCACTACTTTATGGGCTATAGAGAGGAGAAGATGCTGTGCGTGCTGATCACCATCTTCGCCGCC
ATCGGCTATTGGAGCCGGATCACAGCCAGAGTGCAGGGCAGCCACAAGGCCCTGGACCTGTCCACCCTGC
AGTACGTGGATTATCTGGCCACCTGCCCTCTGGTGACAGTGGACATGCTGTGGTCCCTGAATCTGCCATA
CAAGTTTACATGGGGCGCCCTGGTGTTCCTGTGCATCCTGTCTGCCTTTGCCTGTGATGCAATGGAGGGA
CAGGCAAGGTGGATGTGGTTCGGCGTGGGCATGGGCCTGTTTTCTTACGTGTGGATCAGCGTGGGCAGGC
TGGTGAAGTTCCGCCTGACCCAGCTGGCCGCCCTGAGAGCAGAGGGCGTGCTGAAGGTGGATATCGAGTA
CCCCCTGAAGGTCGGCACCGCCACATTCTTTTTCCTGTGGTTCGCCTATCCTCTGATGTGGCTGCTGGAG
GAGTTTGACGTGATCAACCACGCCAAGTCTGAGGTGGCCCACGTGGTGTTTGATGTGGTGGTGAAGAGCG
TGTACGCCATCTGCCTGCAGGAGTTTGGCTTCAGGTGTGACCGCACCTATTTTGAGTTCCCCAGCATGTC
CGTGACCGTGGTGCCTGATGAGGAGTACCAGACAAAGAACGAGCACGCCATGGACGAGTATGCCAATGAG
AGGCTGCAGGATGCCTGGCACAAGCTGCCAGTGAATGAGACACAGCGCCACACAGTGCCCAAGTCCTGGC
ACTGTCAGGGCTCTATG
